>Addgene plasmid #146460 | pAc5.1B-EGFP-DmHPat-del57-499_H | depositor full sequence | sequence record 288905 | Full Sequence
CTTCAAGGAATTAATTCTATATTCTAAAAACACAAATGATACTTCTAAAAAAAATCATGAATGGCATCAA
CTCTGAATCAAATCTTTGCAGATGCACCTACTTCTCATTTCCACTGTCACATCATTTTTCCAGATCTCGC
TGCCTGTTATGTGGCCCACAAACCAAGACACGTTTTATGGCCATTAAAGCTGGCTGATCGTCGCCAAACA
CCAAATACATATCAATATGTACATTCGAGAAAGAAGCGATCAAAGAAGCGTCTTCGGGCGAGTAGGAGAA
TGCGGAGGAGAAGGAGAACGAGCTGATCTAGTATCTCTCCACAATCCAATGCCAACTGACCAACTGGCCA
TATTCGGAGCAATTTGAAGCCAATTTCCATCGCCTGGCGATCGCTCCATTCTTGGCTATATGTTTTTCAC
CGTTCCCGGGGCCATTTTCAAAGACTCGTCGGTAAGATAAGATTGTGTCACTCGCTGTCTCTCTTCATTT
GTCGAAGAATGCTGAGGAATTTCGCGATGACGTCGGCGAGTATTTTGAAGAATGAGAATAATTTGTATTT
ATACGAAAATCAGTTAGTGGAATTTTCTACAAAAACATGTTATCTATAGATAATTTTGTTGCAAAATATG
TTGACTATGACAAAGATTGTATGTATATACCTTTAATGTATTCTCATTTTCTTATGTATTTATAATGGCA
ATGATGATACTGATGATATTTTAAGATGATGCCAGACCACAGGCTGATTTCTGCGTCTTTTGCCGAACGC
AGTGCATGTGCGGTTGTTGTTTTTTGGAATAGTTTCAATTTTCGGACTGTCCGCTTTGATTTCAGTTTCT
TGGCTTATTCAAAAAGCAAAGTAAAGCCAAAAAAGCGAGATGGCAATACCAAATGCGGCAAAACGGTAGT
GGAAGGAAAGGGGTGCGGGGCAGCGGAAGGAAGGGTGGGGCGGGGCGTGGCGGGGTCTGTGGCTGGGCGC
GACGTCACCGACGTTGGAGCCACTCCTTTGACCATGTGTGCGTGTGTGTATTATTCGTGTCTCGCCACTC
GCCGGTTGTTTTTTTCTTTTTATCTCGCTCTCTCTAGCGCCATCTCGTACGCATGCTCAACGCACCGCAT
GTTGCCGTGTCCTTTATGCGTCATTTTGGCTCGAAATAGGCAATTATTTAAACAAAGATTAGTCAACGAA
AACGCTAAAATAAATAAGTCTACAATATGGTTACTTATTGCCATGTGTGTGCAGCCAACGATAGCAACAA
AAGCAACAACACAGTGGCTTTCCCTCTTTCACTTTTTGTTTGCAAGCGCGTGCGAGCAAGACGGCACGAC
CGGCAAACGCAATTACGCTGACAAAGAGCAGACGAAGTTTTGGCCGAAAAACATCAAGGCGCCTGATACG
AATGCATTTGCAATAACAATTGCGATATTTAATATTGTTTATGAAGCTGTTTGACTTCAAAACACACAAA
AAAAAAAATAAAACAAATTATTTGAAAGAGAATTAGGAATCGGACAGCTTATCGTTACGGGCTAACAGCA
CACCGAGACGAAATAGCTTACCTGACGTCACAGCCTCTGGAAGAACTGCCGCCAAGCAGAGAGAGAGAGA
AAAAGAGGGAGAGCAGCTTAGACCGCATGTGCTTGTGTGTGAGGCGTCTCTCTCTTCGTCTCCTGTTTGC
GCAAACGCATAGACTGCACTGAGAAAATCGATTACCTATTTTTTATGAATGAATATTTGCACTATTACTA
TTCAAAACTATTAAGATAGCAATCACATTCAATAGCCAAATACTATACCACCTGAGCGATGCAACGAAAT
GATCAATTTGAGCAAAAATGCTGCATATTTAGGACGGCATCATTATAGAAATGCTTCTTGCTGTGTACTT
TTCTCTCGTCTGGCAGCTGTTTCGCCGTTATTGTTAAAACCGGCTTAAGTTAGGTGTGTTTTCTACGACT
AGTGATGCCCCTACTAGAAGATGTGTGTTGCACAAATGTCCCTGAATAACCAATTTGAAGTGCAGATAGC
AGTAAACGTAAGCTAATATGAATATTATTTAACTGTAATGTTTTAATATCGCTGGACATTACTAATAAAC
CCACTATAAACACATGTACATATGTATGTTTTGGCATACAATGAGTAGTTGGGGAAAAAATGTGTAAAAG
CACCGTGACCATCACAGCATAAAGATAACCAGCTGAAGTATCGAATATGAGTAACCCCCAAATTGAATCA
CATGCCGCAACTGATAGGACCCATGGAAGTACACTCTTCATGGCGATATACAAGACACACACAAGCACGA
ACACCCAGTTGCGGAGGAAATTCTCCGTAAATGAAAACCCAATCGGCGAACAATTCATACCCATATATGG
TAAAAGTTTTGAACGCGACTTGAGAGCGGAGAGCATTGCGGCTGATAAGGTTTTAGCGCTAAGCGGGCTT
TATAAAACGGGCTGCGGGACCAGTTTTCATATCACTACCGTTTGAGTTCTTGTGCTGTGTGGATACTCCT
CCCGACACAAAGCCGCTCCATCAGCCAGCAGTCGTCTAATCCAGAGACCCCGGATCGGGGTACCAACATG
GTGAGCAAGGGCGAGGAGCTGTTCACCGGGGTGGTGCCCATCCTGGTCGAGCTGGACGGCGACGTAAACG
GCCACAAGTTCAGCGTGTCCGGCGAGGGCGAGGGCGATGCCACCTACGGCAAGCTGACCCTGAAGTTCAT
CTGCACCACCGGCAAGCTGCCCGTGCCCTGGCCCACCCTCGTGACCACCCTGACCTACGGCGTGCAGTGC
TTCAGCCGCTACCCCGACCACATGAAGCAGCACGACTTCTTCAAGTCCGCCATGCCCGAAGGCTACGTCC
AGGAGCGCACCATCTTCTTCAAGGACGACGGCAACTACAAGACCCGCGCCGAGGTGAAGTTCGAGGGCGA
CACCCTGGTGAACCGCATCGAGCTGAAGGGCATCGACTTCAAGGAGGACGGCAACATCCTGGGGCACAAG
CTGGAGTACAACTACAACAGCCACAACGTCTATATCATGGCCGACAAGCAGAAGAACGGCATCAAGGTGA
ACTTCAAGATCCGCCACAACATCGAGGACGGCAGCGTGCAGCTCGCCGACCACTACCAGCAGAACACCCC
CATCGGCGACGGCCCCGTGCTGCTGCCCGACAACCACTACCTGAGCACCCAGTCCGCCCTGAGCAAAGAC
CCCAACGAGAAGCGCGATCACATGGTCCTGCTGGAGTTCGTGACCGCCGCCGGGATCACTCTCGGCATGG
ACGAGCTGTACAAGCCAAGCTTGAATTCTGCAGATATCATGGATGACTCGTTTTTCGGCTTTGACACGAA
TCTACCGGACGAAGATGGTGGCGATGGACGCATCGTCGAGGCGGAATACGATGCCCTCAATGACGAAACC
TTTGGATCCGCTATAAATGGCGACTGGGAGGAAGCCCATGAGACGATGGTACGCCTGGGCGGGAATGATG
AATATGCCAACCTAATGAGCACGCGCGACAAGCACTGGCTAATCGGAATCCAGCTTTCGCAGCTGAATAC
GGACACGCCGTATATCGACGACTATTACTACACGGTGTTCAGGGAGCGCAAGGCCCAACAGAACGGGCAA
ATGCGCAACAGTCAGGCGCACAAGGACAACCAGTTGAATCATCCGCTTACTCAGCCACGCGGCCATGCGC
AGCTTATTCTCGTACAGTTGGGCAACAAGAATGGTACTCGCAATGGACACGGACGTGAGCGACGCAACTC
GGAGAACACCAACAGCACGTCAGGCAACACGAACAATGGATCAGGTGGTAACAACAACAACCTGACAGGC
TATATATTCTCACCACTGAAGTTCGAGAACTCACTGGGAAAGCTACAGTACGGAAGTGTGACAGCTCCGC
GAAAAATTATCGATGCTGACATTATGAGTGGTGAATCAAATGCCGCTGCTGAAGCCAACGCAACTTCTTC
ATCAAAAAGCTCGACTCCGCTGCCCACCTCCGCGAGCCATGATGTAAATCCCAGTAGCATGCGGAAGTCG
CGACACATTTTGCTTCTGATTGAAACACTGTATCGCTATCTGCTGAAGTTGGAGGATTTGGAAAGCCCAG
AAGTGATGGCCACCATTGAGCTGAAAAAGAAAAAGGAAGCCGAACGGATCGCAGCCCTTGAGCAGCTGGA
AATGGCCAATAAAACGCCCGAAGAACGTGCTGCTGAAGCCGCCAATCCGCAAACCATGAATCCGCAACTA
AAGAACAAGTTCAACTATGAGGTAGAGACGAAAGCTGCGTTGGTCAATAAATTAAAGGCAGGTCTGGCAT
TCGACAAGGTTATCGCCATGATGAATGTGCGCAAGGGAAAGATACTTATTAGACGCATAATGCCCTTTAT
TGCGGATCAAAGCATTCGCTGGGTCGTGTGGAGCGGCGTCTTCTGTTCCCTACAAACAGTGGTGAAAAAG
GACAAGGACGACGTTGAAGGCGTCTTGTACGCTCTTTACCCAGAGTTTAAAAAACACGTTAACAAAGCTA
CTTTCGAACTCCTAGTGAGCATTTCATCTGCTATTACGCTGAATGACAAGAAACTTGCTGGAATTTTTTG
CAGTCGCTTTGGAATCCTTTCGCTGGTTGCCCTGATACTTCGCGCCGAGGAAATCTACGTCTCGCGAACT
GACGCAACTCTTAGCGAGGAGAACAGGCAAAAGTGGCGAGAATTTCTGGCACAGGTTGCATCCTGCCTCA
ATCGCACTATTCAAAACCAGACCATCTCGGCAGCCATTGAGTCGGATGCAATTCAGCCACTTATGGACCA
CTTTGAACGGTTTAAAGATCTTAAACTGGATGCACTCTTAGCATTAATAACTGAAGCCAGGCATCAAATT
GATTAGGGCGGCCGCTCGAGTCTAGAGGGCCCGCGGTTCGAAGGTAAGCCTATCCCTAACCCTCTCCTCG
GTCTCGATTCTACGCGTACCGGTCATCATCACCATCACCATTGAGTTTAAACCCGCTGATCAGCCTCGAC
TGTGCCTTCTAAGGCCTGAGCTCGCTGATCAGCCTCGATCGAGGATCCAGACATGATAAGATACATTGAT
GAGTTTGGACAAACCACAACTAGAATGCAGTGAAAAAAATGCTTTATTTGTGAAATTTGTGATGCTATTG
CTTTATTTGTAACCATTATAAGCTGCAATAAACAAGTTAACAACAACAATTGCATTCATTTTATGTTTCA
GGTTCAGGGGGAGGTGTGGGAGGTTTTTTAAAGCAAGTAAAACCTCTACAAATGTGGTATGGCTGATTAT
GATCAGTCGACCGATGCCCTTGAGAGCCTTCAACCCAGTCAGCTCCTTCCGGTGGGCGCGGGGCATGACT
ATCGTCGCCGCACTTATGACTGTCTTCTTTATCATGCAACTCGTAGGACAGGTGCCGGCAGCGCTCTGGG
TCATTTTCGGCGAGGACCGCTTTCGCTGGAGCGCGACGATGATCGGCCTGTCGCTTGCGGTATTCGGAAT
CTTGCACGCCCTCGCTCAAGCCTTCGTCACTGGTCCCGCCACCAAACGTTTCGGCGAGAAGCAGGCCATT
ATCGCCGGCATGGCGGCCGACGCGCTGGGCTACGTCTTGCTGGCGTTCGCGACGCGAGGCTGGATGGCCT
TCCCCATTATGATTCTTCTCGCTTCCGGCGGCATCGGGATGCCCGCGTTGCAGGCCATGCTGTCCAGGCA
GGTAGATGACGACCATCAGGGACAGCTTCAAGGATCGCTCGCGGCTCTTACCAGCCAGCAAAAGGCCAGG
AACCGTAAAAAGGCCGCGTTGCTGGCGTTTTTCCATAGGCTCCGCCCCCCTGACGAGCATCACAAAAATC
GACGCTCAAGTCAGAGGTGGCGAAACCCGACAGGACTATAAAGATACCAGGCGTTTCCCCCTGGAAGCTC
CCTCGTGCGCTCTCCTGTTCCGACCCTGCCGCTTACCGGATACCTGTCCGCCTTTCTCCCTTCGGGAAGC
GTGGCGCTTTCTCAATGCTCACGCTGTAGGTATCTCAGTTCGGTGTAGGTCGTTCGCTCCAAGCTGGGCT
GTGTGCACGAACCCCCCGTTCAGCCCGACCGCTGCGCCTTATCCGGTAACTATCGTCTTGAGTCCAACCC
GGTAAGACACGACTTATCGCCACTGGCAGCAGCCACTGGTAACAGGATTAGCAGAGCGAGGTATGTAGGC
GGTGCTACAGAGTTCTTGAAGTGGTGGCCTAACTACGGCTACACTAGAAGGACAGTATTTGGTATCTGCG
CTCTGCTGAAGCCAGTTACCTTCGGAAAAAGAGTTGGTAGCTCTTGATCCGGCAAACAAACCACCGCTGG
TAGCGGTGGTTTTTTTGTTTGCAAGCAGCAGATTACGCGCAGAAAAAAAGGATCTCAAGAAGATCCTTTG
ATCTTTTCTACGGGGTCTGACGCTCAGTGGAACGAAAACTCACGTTAAGGGATTTTGGTCATGAGATTAT
CAAAAAGGATCTTCACCTAGATCCTTTTAAATTAAAAATGAAGTTTTAAATCAATCTAAAGTATATATGA
GTAAACTTGGTCTGACAGTTACCAATGCTTAATCAGTGAGGCACCTATCTCAGCGATCTGTCTATTTCGT
TCATCCATAGTTGCCTGACTCCCCGTCGTGTAGATAACTACGATACGGGAGGGCTTACCATCTGGCCCCA
GTGCTGCAATGATACCGCGAGACCCACGCTCACCGGCTCCAGATTTATCAGCAATAAACCAGCCAGCCGG
AAGGGCCGAGCGCAGAAGTGGTCCTGCAACTTTATCCGCCTCCATCCAGTCTATTAATTGTTGCCGGGAA
GCTAGAGTAAGTAGTTCGCCAGTTAATAGTTTGCGCAACGTTGTTGCCATTGCTGCAGGCATCGTGGTGT
CACGCTCGTCGTTTGGTATGGCTTCATTCAGCTCCGGTTCCCAACGATCAAGGCGAGTTACATGATCCCC
CATGTTGTGCAAAAAAGCGGTTAGCTCCTTCGGTCCTCCGATCGTTGTCAGAAGTAAGTTGGCCGCAGTG
TTATCACTCATGGTTATGGCAGCACTGCATAATTCTCTTACTGTCATGCCATCCGTAAGATGCTTTTCTG
TGACTGGTGAGTACTCAACCAAGTCATTCTGAGAATAGTGTATGCGGCGACCGAGTTGCTCTTGCCCGGC
GTCAACACGGGATAATACCGCGCCACATAGCAGAACTTTAAAAGTGCTCATCATTGGAAAACGTTCTTCG
GGGCGAAAACTCTCAAGGATCTTACCGCTGTTGAGATCCAGTTCGATGTAACCCACTCGTGCACCCAACT
GATCTTCAGCATCTTTTACTTTCACCAGCGTTTCTGGGTGAGCAAAAACAGGAAGGCAAAATGCCGCAAA
AAAGGGAATAAGGGCGACACGGAAATGTTGAATACTCATACTCTTCCTTTTTCAATATTATTGAAGCATT
TATCAGGGTTATTGTCTCATGAGCGGATACATATTTGAATGTATTTAGAAAAATAAACAAATAGGGGTTC
CGCGCACATTTCCCCGAAAAGTGCCACCTGACGTCTAAGAAACCATTATTATCATGACATTAACCTATAA
AAATAGGCGTATCACGAGGCCCTTTCGT
Features (pLannotate 1.2.2; 9 found; start..end, strand, type, name):
     56..2568    +  promoter       Ac5 promoter: Drosophila melanogaster actin 5C promoter
   2588..3304    +  CDS            EGFP: EGFP is a basic (constitutively fluorescent) green fluorescent protein published in 1996, derived from Aequorea victoria. It is reported to be a rapidly-maturing weak dimer with moderate acid sensitivity.
   4943..4984    +  CDS            V5 tag: epitope tag from simian virus 5
   5084..5218    -  polyA_signal   SV40 poly(A) signal: SV40 polyadenylation signal
   5241..5325    -  CDS            large T antigen (fragment): large T antigen from SV40 (simian virus 40)
   5326..5796    +  CDS            TcR (fragment): tetracycline efflux protein; tet; confers resistance to tetracycline
   5840..6428    -  rep_origin     ori: high-copy-number ColE1/pMB1/pBR322/pUC origin of replication
   6599..7459    -  CDS            AmpR: β-lactamase; bla; confers resistance to ampicillin, carbenicillin, and related antibiotics
   7460..7564    -  promoter       AmpR promoter: bla
