[The description below was written by a language model from this plasmid's Addgene catalogue record and pLannotate feature annotations shown in this document.]
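Description:
pAc5.1B-EGFP-DmHPat-del57-499_H is an insect-cell expression plasmid of about 7.7 kb. The catalogue lists its backbone as unknown, although the name and the annotated parts point to a pAc5.1-type vector. Expression is driven by the Drosophila melanogaster actin 5C (Ac5) promoter, a strong constitutive promoter commonly used in cultured fly cells such as S2 cells. An EGFP coding sequence lies immediately downstream of the promoter. It is followed by an unannotated stretch of roughly 1.6 kb that corresponds in position to the insert, so the protein is presumably produced as an N-terminal EGFP fusion. A V5 epitope tag from the vector sits after the insert region, but the record does not say whether it is in frame or cut off by a stop codon. An SV40 polyadenylation signal follows. It is annotated on the reverse strand along with a small fragment of large T antigen.

The insert is a deletion variant of Drosophila HPat (Patr-1, CG5208). Judging from the name, it lacks residues 57–499, and it carries one silent change (C2340A) relative to the NCBI reference transcript. HPat is a decapping activator, and the associated study examined how it links deadenylation to decapping. A GFP-tagged internal deletion of this kind would therefore suit domain mapping, subcellular localisation and interaction or pulldown experiments in fly cells, though the record states only "insect expression."

In E. coli the plasmid replicates from a ColE1/pUC-type origin and is selected with ampicillin through the bla gene and its promoter. The catalogue nonetheless lists the copy number as low. A fragment of a tetracycline resistance gene is a non-functional backbone remnant. No selectable marker for insect cells is annotated. The sequence was supplied by the depositor and may be theoretical.
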