Addgene plasmid #146460: pAc5.1B-EGFP-DmHPat-del57-499_H
Purpose: Insect Expression of DmHPat-del57-499
Depositing lab: Elisa Izaurralde. Depositing organization: Max Planck Institute for Developmental Biology. Publication: HPat provides a link between deadenylation and decapping in metazoa. Haas G, Braun JE, Igreja C, Tritschler F, Nishihara T, Izaurralde E. J Cell Biol. 2010 Apr 19. 189(2):289-302. 10.1083/jcb.200910141 PubMed 20404111.
Backbone
  Vector backbone: Unknown
  Vector type: Insect Expression
Growth in bacteria
  Bacterial resistance: Ampicillin, 100 μg/mL
  Growth temperature: 37°C
  Growth strain: DH5alpha
  Copy number: Low Copy
Gene/Insert
  Gene/Insert name: DmHPat-del57-499
  Species: D. melanogaster (fly)
  Mutation: one silent mutation C2340A compared to the sequence given by NCBI: NM_142335.2
  Entrez Gene: Patr-1 (a.k.a. anon-WO0118547.282, BcDNA:LD27979, CG5208, Dmel\CG5208, HPat, LD27979)
  Cloning method: Unknown
Terms and licenses: Academic/Nonprofit Terms; Industry Terms: Not Available to Industry
Depositor comments: Plasmids from this collection were made available to the research community and donated after the lab closed. Please note that the sequence provided by the depositing laboratory may be theoretical/predicted or based on Sanger sequencing results. There may be discrepancies between sequencing results obtained by Addgene and the depositor sequence. If an Addgene verified sequence is not available, please contact before placing your order to request that our lab fully sequence the plasmid.
How to cite: pAc5.1B-EGFP-DmHPat-del57-499_H was a gift from Elisa Izaurralde (Addgene plasmid # 146460 ; http://n2t.net/addgene:146460 ; RRID:Addgene_146460)
